Addgene plasmid #212388: pTwist-SARS-CoV-2 Spike-deltaC18 VOC-501Y.V2 (B.1.351) - McGuire Mutations
Purpose: Encodes SARS-CoV-2 spike D80A,D215G,K417N,E484K,N501Y,D614G for pseudovirus production
Depositing lab: Alejandro Balazs. Depositing organization: Massachusetts General Hospital. Publication: Ongoing evolution of SARS-CoV-2 drives escape from mRNA vaccine-induced humoral immunity. Roederer AL, Cao Y, Denis KS, Sheehan ML, Li CJ, Lam EC, Gregory DJ, Poznansky MC, Iafrate AJ, Canaday DH, Gravenstein S, Garcia-Beltran WF, Balazs AB. medRxiv [Preprint]. 2024 Mar 7:2024.03.05.24303815. doi: 10.1101/2024.03.05.24303815. PubMed 38496628.
Backbone
  Vector backbone: pTwist-CMV-BetaGlobin-WPRE-Neo
  Backbone manufacturer: Twist
  Vector type: Mammalian Expression
Growth in bacteria
  Bacterial resistance: Ampicillin, 100 μg/mL
  Growth temperature: 37°C
  Growth strain: DH5alpha
  Copy number: High Copy
Gene/Insert
  Gene/Insert name: SARS-CoV-2 Spike D80A,D215G,K417N,E484K,N501Y,D614G
  Species: Severe acute respiratory syndrome coronavirus 2
  Mutation: D80A,D215G,K417N,E484K,N501Y,D614G
  Entrez Gene: S (a.k.a. GU280_gp02, spike glycoprotein)
  Promoter: CAG
  Cloning method: Ligation Independent Cloning
Terms and licenses: Academic/Nonprofit Terms; Industry Terms: Not Available to Industry
Depositor comments: Please visit https://www.medrxiv.org/content/10.1101/2024.03.05.24303815v1 for medRxiv preprint.
How to cite: pTwist-SARS-CoV-2 Spike-deltaC18 VOC-501Y.V2 (B.1.351) - McGuire Mutations was a gift from Alejandro Balazs (Addgene plasmid # 212388 ; http://n2t.net/addgene:212388 ; RRID:Addgene_212388)
