[The description below was written by a language model from this plasmid's Addgene catalogue record and pLannotate feature annotations shown in this document.]
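Description:
pTwist-SARS-CoV-2 Spike-deltaC18 VOC-501Y.V2 (B.1.351) - McGuire Mutations is a mammalian expression plasmid of about 10.5 kb, built on the Twist pTwist-CMV-BetaGlobin-WPRE-Neo backbone. It supplies a variant SARS-CoV-2 spike glycoprotein for pseudovirus production. In bacteria it replicates from a high-copy ColE1/pUC-type origin and is selected with ampicillin through the AmpR β-lactamase gene. A separate cassette in which the SV40 early promoter drives neo, ending in a bGH polyadenylation signal, would allow G418-type selection in mammalian cells.

The insert is a spike coding sequence carrying D80A, D215G, K417N, E484K, N501Y and D614G, a subset of substitutions associated with the B.1.351 (501Y.V2) lineage. The "deltaC18" in the name points to removal of the last 18 residues of the cytoplasmic tail, a truncation commonly used to improve spike incorporation into lentiviral or similar pseudotyped particles. The annotated ORF length of 3,765 nt is consistent with a shortened spike.

The catalogue lists the promoter as CAG, but the feature table and backbone name instead show a CMV enhancer with CMV promoter segments followed by a truncated human β-globin intron upstream of the ORF, so the promoter assignment is ambiguous. Downstream, a WPRE is expected to enhance transcript stability and expression, and an SV40 poly(A) signal follows, although it is annotated on the reverse strand. β-globin insulator elements and bacterial or T7 terminators flank the expression unit and help isolate it from neighbouring transcription.

The plasmid is intended for co-transfection with packaging and reporter constructs to make spike-pseudotyped virus. The associated study used this approach to examine how SARS-CoV-2 variants escape the antibody response induced by mRNA vaccines.
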