Features (pLannotate 1.2.2; 21 found; start..end, strand, type, name):
      1..3765    +  CDS            S: SPIKE_SARS2 - Experimental evidence at protein level: Swiss-Prot protein existence level 1. [Spike glycoprotein]: May down-regulate host tetherin (BST2) by lysosomal degradation, thereby counteracting its antiviral activity. From Severe acute respiratory syndrome coronavirus 2 (2019-nCoV) (SARS-CoV-2).
   3839..4427    +  misc_feature   WPRE: woodchuck hepatitis virus posttranscriptional regulatory element
   4480..4601    -  polyA_signal   SV40 poly(A) signal: SV40 polyadenylation signal
   4624..4693    -  CDS            large T antigen (fragment): large T antigen from SV40 (simian virus 40)
   4716..4762    +  terminator     T7 terminator: transcription terminator for bacteriophage T7 RNA polymerase
   4792..4928    +  terminator     rrnG terminator: transcription terminator from the E. coli ribosomal RNA rrnG operon (Albrechtsen et al., 1991)
   4973..5044    +  misc_feature   3' β-globin insulator: insulator downstream of the human β-globin locus (Farrell et al., 2002)
   5089..5285    +  promoter       SV40 promoter: SV40 early promoter
   5299..6090    +  CDS            neo: KKA2_KLEPN - Also known as kan, nptII. Experimental evidence at protein level: Swiss-Prot protein existence level 1. Resistance to kanamycin, neomycin, paromomycin, ribostamycin, butirosin and gentamicin B. From Klebsiella pneumoniae.
   6104..6328    +  polyA_signal   bGH poly(A) signal: bovine growth hormone polyadenylation signal
   6524..7112    -  rep_origin     ori: high-copy-number ColE1/pMB1/pBR322/pUC origin of replication
   7284..7348    -  CDS            bla(M) (fragment): β-lactamase lacking the signal sequence; bla(M); allows cytosolic expression of β-lactamase
   7858..8718    +  CDS            AmpR: β-lactamase; bla; confers resistance to ampicillin, carbenicillin, and related antibiotics
   8731..8867    +  terminator     rrnG terminator: transcription terminator from the E. coli ribosomal RNA rrnG operon (Albrechtsen et al., 1991)
   9019..9090    +  misc_feature   5' β-globin insulator: insulator upstream of the human β-globin locus (Farrell et al., 2002)
   9095..9141    -  terminator     T7 terminator: transcription terminator for bacteriophage T7 RNA polymerase
   9159..9207    -  polyA_signal   poly(A) signal: synthetic polyadenylation signal
   9288..9591    +  enhancer       CMV enhancer: human cytomegalovirus immediate early enhancer
   9664..9681    -  promoter       CMV promoter (fragment): human cytomegalovirus (CMV) immediate early promoter
   9744..9795    +  promoter       CMVd2 promoter: truncated human cytomegalovirus (CMV) immediate early promoter that yields moderately reduced expression relative to the full-length promoter
   9929..10404   +  intron         β-globin intron: internally truncated intron from human β-globin
>Addgene plasmid #212388 | pTwist-SARS-CoV-2 Spike-deltaC18 VOC-501Y.V2 (B.1.351) - McGuire Mutations | addgene full sequence | sequence record 431627 | Addgene NGS Result
ATGTTTGTGTTCCTCGTTCTCCTGCCCCTCGTTTCTTCCCAATGCGTGAACCTCACAACTAGAACGCAGC
TCCCACCCGCTTACACGAACTCTTTTACTCGTGGAGTATACTATCCCGATAAAGTCTTTAGGTCCAGTGT
CCTTCATTCTACTCAAGACCTTTTCCTGCCATTCTTCTCAAATGTCACCTGGTTCCATGCTATCCACGTT
TCTGGCACCAACGGAACTAAACGATTTGCTAATCCCGTCTTGCCATTTAACGATGGCGTATACTTTGCCT
CAACGGAGAAGTCCAACATTATCCGGGGATGGATATTTGGCACCACCCTGGACTCCAAGACACAGTCTCT
CCTCATTGTGAACAACGCCACCAATGTCGTCATCAAAGTCTGTGAATTTCAATTTTGTAACGATCCCTTT
CTCGGGGTTTATTATCATAAGAATAACAAGTCTTGGATGGAGTCAGAGTTCCGCGTTTACAGTTCCGCTA
ACAACTGTACTTTTGAGTACGTTTCCCAACCATTTCTCATGGATCTTGAAGGGAAGCAAGGCAACTTCAA
GAATCTCCGCGAATTTGTGTTTAAGAATATAGACGGCTACTTCAAAATTTATAGCAAGCATACCCCGATA
AATCTGGTTCGGGGTCTCCCTCAAGGCTTCTCCGCGTTGGAACCCCTCGTGGACTTGCCGATTGGCATCA
ACATCACCCGGTTCCAAACCCTTCTTGCCCTTCATCGAAGCTACCTCACGCCTGGCGACAGTAGTAGTGG
TTGGACAGCGGGCGCAGCAGCCTACTATGTGGGATATTTGCAACCACGCACCTTTCTTCTCAAATATAAC
GAAAACGGAACAATTACCGATGCCGTAGACTGTGCCCTCGATCCCCTGTCCGAAACTAAATGCACACTCA
AGTCCTTCACAGTTGAGAAAGGCATATACCAAACCAGTAACTTCCGCGTCCAACCCACCGAATCCATTGT
TCGATTCCCTAACATCACCAATTTGTGTCCTTTCGGTGAAGTATTTAATGCCACTCGATTTGCATCAGTT
TATGCCTGGAATCGCAAGCGAATATCAAATTGTGTTGCAGATTATAGTGTCCTGTATAATAGCGCATCAT
TCAGCACTTTTAAGTGTTATGGGGTCAGCCCTACGAAATTGAATGACTTGTGTTTTACCAACGTTTACGC
AGATTCTTTCGTCATACGCGGCGACGAAGTCCGACAGATTGCACCGGGGCAAACCGGAAATATAGCAGAC
TATAATTATAAGTTGCCGGATGACTTCACCGGCTGCGTTATAGCATGGAACTCCAATAATCTCGATTCAA
AAGTCGGCGGCAACTATAATTATCTTTACCGCCTGTTTCGCAAGTCAAATCTGAAGCCCTTTGAACGTGA
CATCTCCACCGAAATTTATCAAGCTGGCAGCACCCCATGTAATGGAGTGAAAGGGTTTAACTGTTATTTT
CCCCTTCAATCATACGGATTTCAACCAACATATGGGGTGGGCTATCAACCATATCGGGTGGTAGTCTTGA
GCTTTGAGCTGCTCCACGCACCGGCTACAGTTTGCGGACCGAAGAAAAGCACTAACCTGGTGAAGAATAA
ATGTGTGAACTTCAACTTTAATGGGCTCACCGGAACAGGGGTGCTGACAGAATCAAACAAGAAATTTCTC
CCTTTTCAACAATTTGGTAGAGACATTGCCGATACCACAGATGCCGTCCGCGATCCGCAAACACTGGAAA
TCCTCGATATAACACCCTGTAGCTTCGGCGGGGTCAGCGTGATAACTCCCGGAACGAACACATCCAACCA
AGTGGCTGTCCTGTATCAAGGTGTCAACTGTACCGAAGTCCCTGTGGCGATACACGCCGACCAACTGACA
CCCACCTGGAGAGTCTACTCAACAGGTTCCAATGTCTTTCAAACTAGAGCGGGTTGTCTCATTGGCGCTG
AGCATGTCAATAATTCATACGAATGTGATATTCCTATTGGGGCAGGAATCTGTGCGTCTTATCAAACTCA
AACGAACTCACCACGGCGCGCTCGCTCAGTAGCCAGCCAGTCCATAATCGCCTATACCATGAGTCTCGGG
GCTGAGAACTCCGTGGCTTATTCAAACAATTCCATCGCAATCCCAACTAACTTTACCATTAGCGTTACCA
CGGAAATCTTGCCCGTCAGCATGACTAAGACGAGCGTAGACTGTACGATGTATATCTGTGGGGATTCCAC
CGAGTGTAGCAACCTCTTGCTTCAATACGGGTCTTTCTGTACTCAACTCAACCGAGCATTGACCGGAATT
GCGGTCGAACAAGACAAGAATACCCAAGAGGTGTTCGCACAAGTAAAGCAAATATACAAAACGCCGCCAA
TCAAAGATTTTGGCGGGTTTAATTTTAGCCAAATACTGCCAGACCCATCTAAGCCTTCAAAACGCAGCTT
TATCGAGGATCTGCTGTTCAACAAAGTTACGTTGGCTGACGCGGGTTTCATTAAGCAGTATGGGGATTGT
TTGGGAGACATTGCGGCCCGCGACCTTATCTGTGCTCAAAAATTCAATGGGTTGACAGTTCTGCCCCCTC
TGCTCACTGATGAGATGATTGCACAGTATACATCAGCATTGTTGGCAGGAACCATTACATCCGGCTGGAC
TTTTGGCGCGGGTGCGGCCCTTCAAATACCTTTCGCTATGCAAATGGCTTACAGATTCAATGGGATTGGT
GTCACGCAAAATGTATTGTATGAAAATCAGAAGCTGATCGCTAATCAATTTAACAGCGCGATTGGCAAGA
TCCAAGATTCACTGTCAAGCACAGCGTCCGCCCTCGGCAAACTCCAAGATGTTGTGAATCAAAACGCCCA
GGCCCTGAATACCCTCGTGAAGCAACTGAGTTCTAACTTCGGCGCAATCTCCAGCGTCCTCAACGACATA
TTGTCCAGACTTGATAAGGTGGAAGCCGAGGTGCAAATTGATCGGCTCATCACAGGCAGGCTCCAGTCAC
TCCAAACTTATGTGACACAACAGTTGATCCGGGCTGCTGAGATACGAGCAAGCGCCAACCTGGCCGCCAC
TAAAATGTCAGAGTGCGTGCTCGGGCAGTCCAAACGGGTTGACTTTTGTGGCAAGGGCTATCACTTGATG
TCCTTCCCCCAATCCGCCCCACATGGAGTGGTCTTTCTCCACGTCACTTATGTCCCTGCTCAAGAGAAGA
ACTTTACGACAGCTCCAGCAATCTGTCACGATGGCAAAGCGCACTTTCCCAGGGAAGGCGTTTTCGTCAG
TAATGGCACGCATTGGTTTGTGACCCAAAGGAATTTCTATGAACCCCAAATCATAACCACTGACAATACA
TTTGTCTCAGGCAACTGTGATGTGGTCATTGGGATCGTGAACAACACGGTATATGATCCCCTGCAACCCG
AGTTGGATAGCTTCAAAGAGGAATTGGATAAATACTTTAAGAATCATACTTCACCCGATGTTGATCTCGG
GGACATATCAGGAATAAATGCAAGTGTCGTCAACATTCAGAAAGAGATTGATCGCCTTAATGAGGTCGCC
AAGAACTTGAATGAATCTTTGATCGACTTGCAAGAACTGGGCAAATACGAACAATATATTAAATGGCCCT
GGTACATTTGGTTGGGCTTTATCGCCGGACTTATAGCTATCGTTATGGTCACAATTATGTTGTGCTGTAT
GACTAGCTGTTGTTCCTGCTTGAAAGGATGTTGCAGTTGCGGATCTTGTTGTAAATAAAGGATCCTCTAG
AAGTTGTCTCCTCCTGCACTGACTGACTGATACAATCGATTTCTGGATCCGCAGGCCTAATCAACCTCTG
GATTACAAAATTTGTGAAAGATTGACTGGTATTCTTAACTATGTTGCTCCTTTTACGCTATGTGGATACG
CTGCTTTAATGCCTTTGTATCATGCTATTGCTTCCCGTATGGCTTTCATTTTCTCCTCCTTGTATAAATC
CTGGTTGCTGTCTCTTTATGAGGAGTTGTGGCCCGTTGTCAGGCAACGTGGCGTGGTGTGCACTGTGTTT
GCTGACGCAACCCCCACTGGTTGGGGCATTGCCACCACCTGTCAGCTCCTTTCCGGGACTTTCGCTTTCC
CCCTCCCTATTGCCACGGCGGAACTCATCGCCGCCTGCCTTGCCCGCTGCTGGACAGGGGCTCGGCTGTT
GGGCACTGACAATTCCGTGGTGTTGTCGGGGAAGCTGACGTCCTTTCCATGGCTGCTCGCCTGTGTTGCC
ACCTGGATTCTGCGCGGGACGTCCTTCTGCTACGTCCCTTCGGCCCTCAATCCAGCGGACCTTCCTTCCC
GCGGCCTGCTGCCGGCTCTGCGGCCTCTTCCGCGTCTTCGCCTTCGCCCTCAGACGAGTCGGATCTCCCT
TTGGGCCGCCTCCCCGCCTGTCTAGCTTGACTGACTGAGATACAGCGTACCTTCAGCTCACAGACATGAT
AAGATACATTGATGAGTTTGGACAAACCACAACTAGAATGCAGTGAAAAAAATGCTTTATTTGTGAAATT
TGTGATGCTATTGCTTTATTTGTAACCATTATAAGCTGCAATAAACAAGTTAACAACAACAATTGCATTC
ATTTTATGTTTCAGGTTCAGGGGGAGGTGTGGGAGGTTTTTTAAAGCAAGTAAAACCTCTACAAATGTGG
TATTGGCCCATCTCTATCGGTATCGTAGCATAACCCCTTGGGGCCTCTAAACGGGTCTTGAGGGGTTTTT
TGTGCCCCTCGGGCCGGATTGCTATCTACCGGCATTGGCGCAGAAAAAAATGCCTGATGCGACGCTGCGC
GTCTTATACTCCCACATATGCCAGATTCAGCAACGGATACGGCTTCCCCAACTTGCCCACTTCCATACGT
GTCCTCCTTACCAGAAATTTATCCTTAAGGTCGTCAGCTATCCTGCAGGCGATCTCTCGATTTCGATCAA
GACATTCCTTTAATGGTCTTTTCTGGACACCACTAGGGGTCAGAAGTAGTTCATCAAACTTTCTTCCCTC
CCTAATCTCATTGGTTACCTTGGGCTATCGAAACTTAATTAAGCGATCTGCATCTCAATTAGTCAGCAAC
CATAGTCCCGCCCCTAACTCCGCCCATCCCGCCCCTAACTCCGCCCAGTTCCGCCCATTCTCCGCCCCAT
CGCTGACTAATTTTTTTTATTTATGCAGAGGCCGAGGCCGCCTCGGCCTCTGAGCTATTCCAGAAGTAGT
GAGGAGGCTTTTTTGGAGGCCTAGGCTTTTGCAAAGGAGGTAGCCAACATGATTGAACAAGATGGATTGC
ACGCAGGTTCTCCCGCCGCTTGGGTGGAGAGGCTATTCGGCTATGACTGGGCACAACAGACAATCGGCTG
CTCTGATGCCGCCGTGTTCCGGCTGTCAGCGCAGGGGCGCCCGGTTCTTTTTGTCAAGACCGACCTGTCC
GGTGCCCTGAATGAACTCCAGGACGAGGCAGCGCGGCTATCGTGGCTGGCCACGACGGGCGTTCCTTGCG
CAGCTGTGCTCGACGTTGTCACTGAAGCGGGAAGGGACTGGCTGCTATTGGGCGAAGTGCCGGGGCAGGA
TCTCCTGTCATCTCACCTTGCTCCTGCCGAGAAAGTATCCATCATGGCTGATGCAATGCGGCGGCTGCAT
ACGCTTGATCCGGCTACCTGCCCATTCGACCACCAAGCGAAACATCGCATCGAGCGAGCACGTACTCGGA
TGGAAGCCGGTCTTGTCGATCAGGATGATCTGGACGAAGAGCATCAGGGGCTCGCGCCAGCCGAACTGTT
CGCCAGGCTCAAGGCGCGGATGCCCGACGGCGAGGATCTCGTCGTGACCCACGGCGATGCCTGCTTGCCG
AATATCATGGTGGAAAATGGCCGCTTTTCTGGATTCATCGACTGTGGCCGGCTGGGTGTGGCGGACCGCT
ATCAGGACATAGCGTTGGCTACCCGTGATATTGCTGAAGAGCTTGGCGGCGAATGGGCTGACCGCTTCCT
CGTGCTTTACGGTATCGCCGCTCCCGATTCGCAGCGCATCGCCTTCTATCGCCTTCTTGACGAGTTCTTC
TAGTATGTAAGCCCTGTGCCTTCTAGTTGCCAGCCATCTGTTGTTTGCCCCTCCCCCGTGCCTTCCTTGA
CCCTGGAAGGTGCCACTCCCACTGTCCTTTCCTAATAAAATGAGGAAATTGCATCGCATTGTCTGAGTAG
GTGTCATTCTATTCTGGGGGGTGGGGTGGGGCAGGACAGCAAGGGGGAGGATTGGGAAGACAATAGCAGG
CATGCTGGGGATGCGGTGGGCTCTATGGTTAATTAACCAGTCAAGTCAGCTACTTGGCGAGATCGACTTG
TCTGGGTTTCGACTACGCTCAGAATTGCGTCAGTCAAGTTCGATCTGGTCCTTGCTATTGCACCCGTTCT
CCGATTACGAGTTTCATTTAAATCATGTGAGCAAAAGGCCAGCAAAAGGCCAGGAACCGTAAAAAGGCCG
CGTTGCTGGCGTTTTTCCATAGGCTCCGCCCCCCTGACGAGCATCACAAAAATCGACGCTCAAGTCAGAG
GTGGCGAAACCCGACAGGACTATAAAGATACCAGGCGTTTCCCCCTGGAAGCTCCCTCGTGCGCTCTCCT
GTTCCGACCCTGCCGCTTACCGGATACCTGTCCGCCTTTCTCCCTTCGGGAAGCGTGGCGCTTTCTCATA
GCTCACGCTGTAGGTATCTCAGTTCGGTGTAGGTCGTTCGCTCCAAGCTGGGCTGTGTGCACGAACCCCC
CGTTCAGCCCGACCGCTGCGCCTTATCCGGTAACTATCGTCTTGAGTCCAACCCGGTAAGACACGACTTA
TCGCCACTGGCAGCAGCCACTGGTAACAGGATTAGCAGAGCGAGGTATGTAGGCGGTGCTACAGAGTTCT
TGAAGTGGTGGCCTAACTACGGCTACACTAGAAGAACAGTATTTGGTATCTGCGCTCTGCTGAAGCCAGT
TACCTTCGGAAAAAGAGTTGGTAGCTCTTGATCCGGCAAACAAACCACCGCTGGTAGCGGTGGTTTTTTT
GTTTGCAAGCAGCAGATTACGCGCAGAAAAAAAGGATCTCAAGAAGATCCTTTGATCTTTTCTACGGGGT
CTGACGCTCAGTGGAACGAAAACTCACGTTAAGGGATTTTGGTCATGAGATTATCAAAAAGGATCTTCAC
CTAGATCCTTTTAAATTAAAAATGAAGTTTTAAATCAATCTAAAGTATATATGAGTAAACTTGGTCTGAC
AGTTACCAATGCTTAATCAGTGAGGCACCTATCTCAGCGATCTGTCTATTTCGTTCATCCATAGTTGCAT
TTAAATTTCCGAACTCTCCAAGGCCCTCGTCGGAAAATCTTCAAACCTTTCGTCCGATCCATCTTGCAGG
CTACCTCTCGAACGAACTATCGCAAGTCTCTTGGCCGGCCTTGCGCCTTGGCTATTGCTTGGCAGCGCCT
ATCGCCAGGTATTACTCCAATCCCGAATATCCGAGATCGGGATCACCCGAGAGAAGTTCAACCTACATCC
TCAATCCCGATCTATCCGAGATCCGAGGAATATCGAAATCGGGGCGCGCCTGGTGTACCGAGAACGATCC
TCTCAGTGCGAGTCTCGACGATCCATATCGTTGCTTGGCAGTCAGCCAGTCGGAATCCAGCTTGGGACCC
AGGAAGTCCAATCGTCAGATATTGTACTCAAGCCTGGTCACGGCAGCGTACCGATCTGTTTAAACCTAGA
TATTGATAGTCTGATCGGTCAACGTATAATCGAGTCCTAGCTTTTGCAAACATCTATCAAGAGACAGGAT
CAGCAGGAGGCTTTCGCATGAGTATTCAACATTTCCGTGTCGCCCTTATTCCCTTTTTTGCGGCATTTTG
CCTTCCTGTTTTTGCTCACCCAGAAACGCTGGTGAAAGTAAAAGATGCTGAAGATCAGTTGGGTGCGCGA
GTGGGTTACATCGAACTGGATCTCAACAGCGGTAAGATCCTTGAGAGTTTTCGCCCCGAAGAACGCTTTC
CAATGATGAGCACTTTTAAAGTTCTGCTATGTGGCGCGGTATTATCCCGTATTGACGCCGGGCAAGAGCA
ACTCGGTCGCCGCATACACTATTCTCAGAATGACTTGGTTGAGTATTCACCAGTCACAGAAAAGCATCTT
ACGGATGGCATGACAGTAAGAGAATTATGCAGTGCTGCCATAACCATGAGTGATAACACTGCGGCCAACT
TACTTCTGACAACGATTGGAGGACCGAAGGAGCTAACCGCTTTTTTGCACAACATGGGGGATCATGTAAC
TCGCCTTGATCGTTGGGAACCGGAGCTGAATGAAGCCATACCAAACGACGAGCGTGACACCACGATGCCT
GTAGCAATGGCAACAACCTTGCGTAAACTATTAACTGGCGAACTACTTACTCTAGCTTCCCGGCAACAGT
TGATAGACTGGATGGAGGCGGATAAAGTTGCAGGACCACTTCTGCGCTCGGCCCTTCCGGCTGGCTGGTT
TATTGCTGATAAATCTGGAGCCGGTGAGCGTGGGTCTCGCGGTATCATTGCAGCACTGGGGCCAGATGGT
AAGCCCTCCCGTATCGTAGTTATCTACACGACGGGGAGTCAGGCAACTATGGATGAACGAAATAGACAGA
TCGCTGAGATAGGTGCCTCACTGATTAAGCATTGGTAACCGATTCTAGGTGCATTGGCGCAGAAAAAAAT
GCCTGATGCGACGCTGCGCGTCTTATACTCCCACATATGCCAGATTCAGCAACGGATACGGCTTCCCCAA
CTTGCCCACTTCCATACGTGTCCTCCTTACCAGAAATTTATCCTTAAGATCCCGAATCGTTTAAACTCGA
CTCTGGCTCTATCGAATCTCCGTCGTTTCGAGCTTACGCGAACAGCCGTGGCGCTCATTTGCTCGTCGGG
CATCGAATCTCGTCAGCTATCGTCAGCTTACCTTTTTGGCAGCGATCGCGGCTCCCGACATCTTGGACCA
TTAGCTCCACAGGTATCTTCTTCCCTCTAGTGGTCATAACAGCAGCTTCAGCTACCTCTCAATTCAAAAA
ACCCCTCAAGACCCGTTTAGAGGCCCCAAGGGGTTATGCTATCAATCGTTGCGTTACACACACAAAAAAC
CAACACACATCCATCTTCGATGGATAGCGATTTTATTATCTAACTGCTGATCGAGTGTAGCCAGATCTAG
TAATCAATTACGGGGTCATTAGTTCATAGCCCATATATGGAGTTCCGCGTTACATAACTTACGGTAAATG
GCCCGCCTGGCTGACCGCCCAACGACCCCCGCCCATTGACGTCAATAATGACGTATGTTCCCATAGTAAC
GCCAATAGGGACTTTCCATTGACGTCAATGGGTGGAGTATTTACGGTAAACTGCCCACTTGGCAGTACAT
CAAGTGTATCATATGCCAAGTACGCCCCCTATTGACGTCAATGACGGTAAATGGCCCGCCTGGCATTATG
CCCAGTACATGACCTTATGGGACTTTCCTACTTGGCAGTACATCTACGTATTAGTCATCGCTATTACCAT
GCTGATGCGGTTTTGGCAGTACATCAATGGGCGTGGATAGCGGTTTGACTCACGGGGATTTCCAAGTCTC
CACCCCATTGACGTCAATGGGAGTTTGTTTTGGCACCAAAATCAACGGGACTTTCCAAAATGTCGTAACA
ACTCCGCCCCATTGACGCAAATGGGCGGTAGGCGTGTACGGTGGGAGGTCTATATAAGCAGAGCTGGTTT
AGTGAACCGTCAGATCGCCTGGAGACGCCATCCACGCTGTTTTGACCTCCATAGAAGACACCGGGACCGA
TCCAGCCTCCCCTCGAAGCTTACATGTGGTACCGAGCTCGGATCCTGAGAACTTCAGGGTGAGTCTATGG
GACCCTTGATGTTTTCTTTCCCCTTCTTTTCTATGGTTAAGTTCATGTCATAGGAAGGGGAGAAGTAACA
GGGTACACATATTGACCAAATCAGGGTAATTTTGCATTTGTAATTTTAAAAAATGCTTTCTTCTTTTAAT
ATACTTTTTTGTTTATCTTATTTCTAATACTTTCCCTAATCTCTTTCTTTCAGGGCAATAATGATACAAT
GTATCATGCCTCTTTGCACCATTCTAAAGAATAACAGTGATAATTTCTGGGTTAAGGCAATAGCAATATT
TCTGCATATAAATATTTCTGCATATAAATTGTAACTGATGTAAGAGGTTTCATATTGCTAATAGCAGCTA
CAATCCAGCTACCATTCTGCTTTTATTTTATGGTTGGGATAAGGCTGGATTATTCTGAGTCCAAGCTAGG
CCCTTTTGCTAATCATGTTCATACCTCTTATCTTCCTCCCACAGCTCCTGGGCAACGTGCTGGTCTGTGT
GCTGGCCCATCACTTTGGCAAAGGCGGCCGCC
